Addgene plasmid #146906: pAc5.1B-lambdaN-HA-DmCup_418-1132_M
Purpose: Insect Expression of DmCup_418-1132
Depositing lab: Elisa Izaurralde. Depositing organization: Max Planck Institute for Developmental Biology. Publication: CUP promotes deadenylation and inhibits decapping of mRNA targets. Igreja C, Izaurralde E. Genes Dev. 2011 Sep 15;25(18):1955-67. doi: 10.1101/gad.17136311. PubMed 21937713.
Backbone
  Vector backbone: Unknown
  Vector type: Insect Expression
Growth in bacteria
  Bacterial resistance: Ampicillin, 100 μg/mL
  Growth temperature: 37°C
  Growth strain: DH5alpha
  Copy number: Low Copy
Gene/Insert
  Gene/Insert name: DmCup_418-1132
  Species: D. melanogaster (fly)
  Entrez Gene: cup (a.k.a. Dmel_CG11181, CG11181, CUP, Cup, DmCup, Dmel\CG11181, fs(1)cup, fs(2)cup, i239)
  Cloning method: Unknown
Terms and licenses: Academic/Nonprofit Terms; Industry Terms: Not Available to Industry
Depositor comments: Sequence according to the sequence given by NCBI: AF004917.1 Plasmids from this collection were made available to the research community and donated after the lab closed. Please note that the sequence provided by the depositing laboratory may be theoretical/predicted or based on Sanger sequencing results. There may be discrepancies between sequencing results obtained by Addgene and the depositor sequence. If an Addgene verified sequence is not available, please contact before placing your order to request that our lab fully sequence the plasmid.
How to cite: pAc5.1B-lambdaN-HA-DmCup_418-1132_M was a gift from Elisa Izaurralde (Addgene plasmid # 146906 ; http://n2t.net/addgene:146906 ; RRID:Addgene_146906)
