[The description below was written by a language model from this plasmid's Addgene catalogue record and pLannotate feature annotations shown in this document.]
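Description:
pAc5.1B-lambdaN-HA-DmCup_418-1132_M is a 7.6 kb insect expression plasmid for producing a fragment of the Drosophila melanogaster protein Cup (residues 418-1132, going by the construct name) in fly cells. The catalogue lists the backbone as unknown, although the name and the annotated parts point to a pAc5.1B-type vector. It is propagated in E. coli through a ColE1/pUC-type origin and selected with ampicillin via the β-lactamase gene and its own promoter. The record lists it as low copy even though the origin is annotated as a high-copy type. Short fragments of a tetracycline resistance gene and of SV40 large T antigen are also annotated; these appear to be non-functional backbone remnants.

Expression is driven by the strong, constitutive Drosophila actin 5C promoter. The open reading frame begins with a short fragment of bacteriophage lambda N protein, followed by a 27 nt match to the HA epitope and then the Cup fragment. An SV40 polyadenylation signal lies downstream, annotated on the opposite strand. A vector-encoded V5 tag is annotated after the insert, but the record does not show whether it is in frame and translated or preceded by a stop codon. The meaning of the "_M" suffix is not stated either.

The lambdaN peptide is the RNA-binding portion of N that recognises boxB hairpins, so fusions of this kind are typically used in tethering assays. The protein is artificially recruited to a boxB-containing reporter mRNA to test its effect on that transcript's translation or stability, while the HA tag allows detection of the fusion. This fits the associated study, which reports that Cup promotes deadenylation and inhibits decapping of its mRNA targets.
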