Features (pLannotate 1.2.2; 11 found; start..end, strand, type, name):
     56..2568    +  promoter       Ac5 promoter: Drosophila melanogaster actin 5C promoter
   2588..2653    +  CDS            N (fragment): REGN_LAMBD - Experimental evidence at protein level: Swiss-Prot protein existence level 1. Plays a role as a transcriptional antitermination factor that allows the virus to initiate its lytic phase. Activates expression of the delayed viral early genes by modifying host RNA polymerase (RNAP) into a form that is resistant to termination signals. This antitermination function requires the host NusA protein which serves to stabilize the interaction between antitermination protein N and host RNA polymerase. From Escherichia phage lambda (Bacteriophage lambda).
   2678..2704    +  CDS            3xHA (fragment): three tandem HA epitope tags
   2732..4879    +  CDS            cup (fragment): CUP_DROME - Also known as fs(2)cup. Experimental evidence at protein level: Swiss-Prot protein existence level 1. Adapter protein that plays a central role in localization of transcripts in the oocyte and in young embryos (PubMed:9118812). Maintains RNA targets in a repressed state by promoting their deadenylation and protects deadenylated mRNAs from further degradation (PubMed:21937713). Binds to and recruits eIF-4E to the 3'-UTR of some mRNA targets which prevents interaction between eIF4E1 and eIF4G (PubMed:14685270, PubMed:15465908, PubMed:21081899). This may contribute to translational re
   4918..4959    +  CDS            V5 tag: epitope tag from simian virus 5
   5059..5193    -  polyA_signal   SV40 poly(A) signal: SV40 polyadenylation signal
   5216..5300    -  CDS            large T antigen (fragment): large T antigen from SV40 (simian virus 40)
   5301..5771    +  CDS            TcR (fragment): tetracycline efflux protein; tet; confers resistance to tetracycline
   5815..6403    -  rep_origin     ori: high-copy-number ColE1/pMB1/pBR322/pUC origin of replication
   6574..7434    -  CDS            AmpR: β-lactamase; bla; confers resistance to ampicillin, carbenicillin, and related antibiotics
   7435..7539    -  promoter       AmpR promoter: bla
>Addgene plasmid #146906 | pAc5.1B-lambdaN-HA-DmCup_418-1132_M | depositor full sequence | sequence record 289353 | Full Sequence
CTTCAAGGAATTAATTCTATATTCTAAAAACACAAATGATACTTCTAAAAAAAATCATGAATGGCATCAA
CTCTGAATCAAATCTTTGCAGATGCACCTACTTCTCATTTCCACTGTCACATCATTTTTCCAGATCTCGC
TGCCTGTTATGTGGCCCACAAACCAAGACACGTTTTATGGCCATTAAAGCTGGCTGATCGTCGCCAAACA
CCAAATACATATCAATATGTACATTCGAGAAAGAAGCGATCAAAGAAGCGTCTTCGGGCGAGTAGGAGAA
TGCGGAGGAGAAGGAGAACGAGCTGATCTAGTATCTCTCCACAATCCAATGCCAACTGACCAACTGGCCA
TATTCGGAGCAATTTGAAGCCAATTTCCATCGCCTGGCGATCGCTCCATTCTTGGCTATATGTTTTTCAC
CGTTCCCGGGGCCATTTTCAAAGACTCGTCGGTAAGATAAGATTGTGTCACTCGCTGTCTCTCTTCATTT
GTCGAAGAATGCTGAGGAATTTCGCGATGACGTCGGCGAGTATTTTGAAGAATGAGAATAATTTGTATTT
ATACGAAAATCAGTTAGTGGAATTTTCTACAAAAACATGTTATCTATAGATAATTTTGTTGCAAAATATG
TTGACTATGACAAAGATTGTATGTATATACCTTTAATGTATTCTCATTTTCTTATGTATTTATAATGGCA
ATGATGATACTGATGATATTTTAAGATGATGCCAGACCACAGGCTGATTTCTGCGTCTTTTGCCGAACGC
AGTGCATGTGCGGTTGTTGTTTTTTGGAATAGTTTCAATTTTCGGACTGTCCGCTTTGATTTCAGTTTCT
TGGCTTATTCAAAAAGCAAAGTAAAGCCAAAAAAGCGAGATGGCAATACCAAATGCGGCAAAACGGTAGT
GGAAGGAAAGGGGTGCGGGGCAGCGGAAGGAAGGGTGGGGCGGGGCGTGGCGGGGTCTGTGGCTGGGCGC
GACGTCACCGACGTTGGAGCCACTCCTTTGACCATGTGTGCGTGTGTGTATTATTCGTGTCTCGCCACTC
GCCGGTTGTTTTTTTCTTTTTATCTCGCTCTCTCTAGCGCCATCTCGTACGCATGCTCAACGCACCGCAT
GTTGCCGTGTCCTTTATGCGTCATTTTGGCTCGAAATAGGCAATTATTTAAACAAAGATTAGTCAACGAA
AACGCTAAAATAAATAAGTCTACAATATGGTTACTTATTGCCATGTGTGTGCAGCCAACGATAGCAACAA
AAGCAACAACACAGTGGCTTTCCCTCTTTCACTTTTTGTTTGCAAGCGCGTGCGAGCAAGACGGCACGAC
CGGCAAACGCAATTACGCTGACAAAGAGCAGACGAAGTTTTGGCCGAAAAACATCAAGGCGCCTGATACG
AATGCATTTGCAATAACAATTGCGATATTTAATATTGTTTATGAAGCTGTTTGACTTCAAAACACACAAA
AAAAAAAATAAAACAAATTATTTGAAAGAGAATTAGGAATCGGACAGCTTATCGTTACGGGCTAACAGCA
CACCGAGACGAAATAGCTTACCTGACGTCACAGCCTCTGGAAGAACTGCCGCCAAGCAGAGAGAGAGAGA
AAAAGAGGGAGAGCAGCTTAGACCGCATGTGCTTGTGTGTGAGGCGTCTCTCTCTTCGTCTCCTGTTTGC
GCAAACGCATAGACTGCACTGAGAAAATCGATTACCTATTTTTTATGAATGAATATTTGCACTATTACTA
TTCAAAACTATTAAGATAGCAATCACATTCAATAGCCAAATACTATACCACCTGAGCGATGCAACGAAAT
GATCAATTTGAGCAAAAATGCTGCATATTTAGGACGGCATCATTATAGAAATGCTTCTTGCTGTGTACTT
TTCTCTCGTCTGGCAGCTGTTTCGCCGTTATTGTTAAAACCGGCTTAAGTTAGGTGTGTTTTCTACGACT
AGTGATGCCCCTACTAGAAGATGTGTGTTGCACAAATGTCCCTGAATAACCAATTTGAAGTGCAGATAGC
AGTAAACGTAAGCTAATATGAATATTATTTAACTGTAATGTTTTAATATCGCTGGACATTACTAATAAAC
CCACTATAAACACATGTACATATGTATGTTTTGGCATACAATGAGTAGTTGGGGAAAAAATGTGTAAAAG
CACCGTGACCATCACAGCATAAAGATAACCAGCTGAAGTATCGAATATGAGTAACCCCCAAATTGAATCA
CATGCCGCAACTGATAGGACCCATGGAAGTACACTCTTCATGGCGATATACAAGACACACACAAGCACGA
ACACCCAGTTGCGGAGGAAATTCTCCGTAAATGAAAACCCAATCGGCGAACAATTCATACCCATATATGG
TAAAAGTTTTGAACGCGACTTGAGAGCGGAGAGCATTGCGGCTGATAAGGTTTTAGCGCTAAGCGGGCTT
TATAAAACGGGCTGCGGGACCAGTTTTCATATCACTACCGTTTGAGTTCTTGTGCTGTGTGGATACTCCT
CCCGACACAAAGCCGCTCCATCAGCCAGCAGTCGTCTAATCCAGAGACCCCGGATCGGGGTACCAACATG
GACGCACAAACACGACGACGTGAGCGTCGCGCTGAGAAACAAGCTCAATGGAAAGCTGCAAACGGTGGAT
CTCCTCCACATATGGCTTACCCATACGATGTTCCAGATTACGCTCCTCCAAGCTTGAATTCTGCAGATAT
CATGCCTGCCTTCTTCAAAAACAAAAATAAGCCGAACCTAATCAGTGACGAGTCCATCATCCAGAGCCAA
CCGCCCCAGCCGCAAACGGAGTTCCAAGATCCGGCCATTGTTAACCAAAGACGCATTGGCAGCGGTCGCT
TAAACCATTCCAAGTGGGGTTACAACGACGAAGACTACCACTCGTACCACAATGGCAAGTCGCAGCATAT
GGAGGAGGTCAACTCGAAGAACAGCAAAAACATGACGGTGCTGCAGTTCTTCGACAACGGCGAGATCAGC
AGTCAGCCTCAAAGACGGCCGAACACTCCTGTGATGGGGATGTCTATCAATCGATCCGAGAACGACACCC
TGCACTCGAACGAGTCCAGTGAAGATTTGAGTCGCGCCAACGAGAACTATGTAAAGCGCGTAATGTCTGG
ATTCCTGGTTGTATCGAAGCCCAAGTCACGAGATGTCGAGGATAGACATCACCGGCGGTACAGGAACCAG
AACGAGGAGCCTGAGTGGTTTAGCTGTGGACCCACGTCTAGACTGGACACTATAGAGTTGTGTGGGTTCG
ATGAGGACGAGGAGAAAATGCTAAAGGAGGGCAACAAAAACCACGGATTAGGCGAAACAGAGCGAGAAAC
GTCAAAACAAAAGATGGACCATAAGTACAAATGGACGCATGCGGAGCCGATGGGTCGAAGCAAATACATG
CCCAAACACGACACTAACAATAATCATAACGTGGAGAACATGAATAATGTTATGGCTACCGAGCATCAGC
AACAAAAGGAAGAGAAACGCCCAGGCAGTGGCCGTTCGTTTCAGTTTGATAAGTTCAATCAAAGCCAACA
GAATTACGAGAGTAGCAGTTATGTTAATCACCAACAGCCGCCGCAAACGCAGCCTCAGCAAATGCAGCAG
CAATCGAACACAAACACGAACAACTCTAAATTCATGTCATTCTTTGCCAATGAGGGGAACTCCTCGTCTT
CTTCGCTGAACGAGTTTTTCAAGCAGGCCATTAACCAGGGTCATGGCAACAATCCGGAGCAGCCCAAATC
GTTGGGCCACATCGGACAGATGCCTTCGGTGGATCAGCTGGAGGCCAAATGGCGTCGAAACTCACTGAAC
AATGTTGGCGAGACTGCCAACAAGCAGACTGATAACTTCCAGAAGCTAATTGGGTCTCTTTCTTCGGCTA
AGCCACAGTCACAGGCGGTTGGCTATGATGCCATCTCCAACTTTATAATGCAGCAACAGCAGTACCAGCA
GCAGCAACAGAAGCAGCACCTCATCATACAGCAGCAGCAGCAACAGACCGCCTTTTTGGCGAGCCTGCAG
CTGAAGGCGATCCTCGGCCGGGCCGACACCCAATTGCTACTGCTCCGTCTGACTAAAGGGGAAATATCCA
AGCACGGATTGCTGGTGCAGTTGGCCAACCCACGCTTGACGGACATGGATCGCGAGGCCATCACTGCTGT
ATTGCAGTTCACCAACACCCAGCAGCAGCAGCAGCAGCACAAGCAGCAGCTGGACATGCTCTCAAGCACG
GTCATCGCCAGCCAGTTGCAGAATCTCCACAACTTGGCCATTGTCCAGCAGACTCTTGCAGCCAGGCAGC
AGCCGCAGCATAATCCACAGACGCAGGCGCCGCACCAACTGTCGCAGGAGGACTTGCAAGCGCATGCCAA
TGTGATAATGCGAAACGCCGTAATGAAGCGAAAAATTGAGGAGCAGACCTCGAAGCTTATCAATGGCGGT
GCCAAGCATCAGGCACAGCAGCAATATCTAAACCGTGGCCAGCAACGCCAGGCTCGACCAGATGCCAACT
CGAATGCCTTGCTCCATGCCTTGATCTCTGGCGGTGGCAATAACCACGCCTCTGGTTATCCTATGAAAGG
ACAGCCGCAGCAGCATCATTCCAATTTGAGATTCGGTGATAACCAAAACTTCCAATCTTTTGAGTCCAAC
CAGCCGCACTTCGCCACGCAGTACAAGCAGCAATACCAACAGTCTCAGCAGCAACATCCCCATCAGCAGC
CCCAACAGCTGAATTCGCTTCATCAGAACAACGCTGGAGCTGTCAATAGCTTCAATAAGGCCCAAATGCA
AGCTCAATCAGCTATTTCCATGCTGCCCAACAGCGGGGATGAGTTTCATTAAGCGGCCGCTCGAGTCTAG
AGGGCCCGCGGTTCGAAGGTAAGCCTATCCCTAACCCTCTCCTCGGTCTCGATTCTACGCGTACCGGTCA
TCATCACCATCACCATTGAGTTTAAACCCGCTGATCAGCCTCGACTGTGCCTTCTAAGGCCTGAGCTCGC
TGATCAGCCTCGATCGAGGATCCAGACATGATAAGATACATTGATGAGTTTGGACAAACCACAACTAGAA
TGCAGTGAAAAAAATGCTTTATTTGTGAAATTTGTGATGCTATTGCTTTATTTGTAACCATTATAAGCTG
CAATAAACAAGTTAACAACAACAATTGCATTCATTTTATGTTTCAGGTTCAGGGGGAGGTGTGGGAGGTT
TTTTAAAGCAAGTAAAACCTCTACAAATGTGGTATGGCTGATTATGATCAGTCGACCGATGCCCTTGAGA
GCCTTCAACCCAGTCAGCTCCTTCCGGTGGGCGCGGGGCATGACTATCGTCGCCGCACTTATGACTGTCT
TCTTTATCATGCAACTCGTAGGACAGGTGCCGGCAGCGCTCTGGGTCATTTTCGGCGAGGACCGCTTTCG
CTGGAGCGCGACGATGATCGGCCTGTCGCTTGCGGTATTCGGAATCTTGCACGCCCTCGCTCAAGCCTTC
GTCACTGGTCCCGCCACCAAACGTTTCGGCGAGAAGCAGGCCATTATCGCCGGCATGGCGGCCGACGCGC
TGGGCTACGTCTTGCTGGCGTTCGCGACGCGAGGCTGGATGGCCTTCCCCATTATGATTCTTCTCGCTTC
CGGCGGCATCGGGATGCCCGCGTTGCAGGCCATGCTGTCCAGGCAGGTAGATGACGACCATCAGGGACAG
CTTCAAGGATCGCTCGCGGCTCTTACCAGCCAGCAAAAGGCCAGGAACCGTAAAAAGGCCGCGTTGCTGG
CGTTTTTCCATAGGCTCCGCCCCCCTGACGAGCATCACAAAAATCGACGCTCAAGTCAGAGGTGGCGAAA
CCCGACAGGACTATAAAGATACCAGGCGTTTCCCCCTGGAAGCTCCCTCGTGCGCTCTCCTGTTCCGACC
CTGCCGCTTACCGGATACCTGTCCGCCTTTCTCCCTTCGGGAAGCGTGGCGCTTTCTCAATGCTCACGCT
GTAGGTATCTCAGTTCGGTGTAGGTCGTTCGCTCCAAGCTGGGCTGTGTGCACGAACCCCCCGTTCAGCC
CGACCGCTGCGCCTTATCCGGTAACTATCGTCTTGAGTCCAACCCGGTAAGACACGACTTATCGCCACTG
GCAGCAGCCACTGGTAACAGGATTAGCAGAGCGAGGTATGTAGGCGGTGCTACAGAGTTCTTGAAGTGGT
GGCCTAACTACGGCTACACTAGAAGGACAGTATTTGGTATCTGCGCTCTGCTGAAGCCAGTTACCTTCGG
AAAAAGAGTTGGTAGCTCTTGATCCGGCAAACAAACCACCGCTGGTAGCGGTGGTTTTTTTGTTTGCAAG
CAGCAGATTACGCGCAGAAAAAAAGGATCTCAAGAAGATCCTTTGATCTTTTCTACGGGGTCTGACGCTC
AGTGGAACGAAAACTCACGTTAAGGGATTTTGGTCATGAGATTATCAAAAAGGATCTTCACCTAGATCCT
TTTAAATTAAAAATGAAGTTTTAAATCAATCTAAAGTATATATGAGTAAACTTGGTCTGACAGTTACCAA
TGCTTAATCAGTGAGGCACCTATCTCAGCGATCTGTCTATTTCGTTCATCCATAGTTGCCTGACTCCCCG
TCGTGTAGATAACTACGATACGGGAGGGCTTACCATCTGGCCCCAGTGCTGCAATGATACCGCGAGACCC
ACGCTCACCGGCTCCAGATTTATCAGCAATAAACCAGCCAGCCGGAAGGGCCGAGCGCAGAAGTGGTCCT
GCAACTTTATCCGCCTCCATCCAGTCTATTAATTGTTGCCGGGAAGCTAGAGTAAGTAGTTCGCCAGTTA
ATAGTTTGCGCAACGTTGTTGCCATTGCTGCAGGCATCGTGGTGTCACGCTCGTCGTTTGGTATGGCTTC
ATTCAGCTCCGGTTCCCAACGATCAAGGCGAGTTACATGATCCCCCATGTTGTGCAAAAAAGCGGTTAGC
TCCTTCGGTCCTCCGATCGTTGTCAGAAGTAAGTTGGCCGCAGTGTTATCACTCATGGTTATGGCAGCAC
TGCATAATTCTCTTACTGTCATGCCATCCGTAAGATGCTTTTCTGTGACTGGTGAGTACTCAACCAAGTC
ATTCTGAGAATAGTGTATGCGGCGACCGAGTTGCTCTTGCCCGGCGTCAACACGGGATAATACCGCGCCA
CATAGCAGAACTTTAAAAGTGCTCATCATTGGAAAACGTTCTTCGGGGCGAAAACTCTCAAGGATCTTAC
CGCTGTTGAGATCCAGTTCGATGTAACCCACTCGTGCACCCAACTGATCTTCAGCATCTTTTACTTTCAC
CAGCGTTTCTGGGTGAGCAAAAACAGGAAGGCAAAATGCCGCAAAAAAGGGAATAAGGGCGACACGGAAA
TGTTGAATACTCATACTCTTCCTTTTTCAATATTATTGAAGCATTTATCAGGGTTATTGTCTCATGAGCG
GATACATATTTGAATGTATTTAGAAAAATAAACAAATAGGGGTTCCGCGCACATTTCCCCGAAAAGTGCC
ACCTGACGTCTAAGAAACCATTATTATCATGACATTAACCTATAAAAATAGGCGTATCACGAGGCCCTTT
CGT
